>Addgene plasmid #162974 | C453-E09: attB4-Grp78p>-attB5 | addgene full sequence | sequence record 330900 | Addgene NGS Result
AGCTCCAAATAATGATTTTATTTTGACTGATAGTGACCTGTTCGTTGCAACAAATTGATAAGCAATGCTT
TTTTATAATGCCAACTTTGTATACAAAAGTTGGCGGTGCCGGCGCTGAGGACAGTGCTCAGCGGTCCTTC
GGCAGTCTCCGGGCCCAGCAACAGGCTTGTAGTCCCGGAGCGCGACGGCGTTCCGACCGATCTGAGGGCG
ACAGGAGCCCCCGATCAGGCGGAGCCACGAGACGGGCTCCGAGTTGGCCTGGAAAGGGCAGGCCGCGGCG
CTTACCTCTCGGCCCCGCAGAGGCAGACGCTCCCGTCGCTGTGGTCTCGGCCCGTGTGGAGCGCGCCGCC
GCCGACTCGGCTTATATACCCTCCCCCCAGCCCCGTCGTGGAGGCCTCCGATTGGCGAAGGCGCTCCTCG
TTGGAGGACGCTGATTGGTCCATGCCACCAAGCTGGCCGCTGCCGATTCGAAGCGGCCTCCTCCGCAACT
TACGTCACTGCTACGCCCCCCGGGCTGACTCATTGGCTCTTGGTCACTCTCAACGGCCGCCAATGAGGGG
CAGCATCCGCCCTGTGCGCCGGTCCTATTGGTTCAGCAGCTGCCTGTCCCTCGGGTGACCTCTCAACCCG
AGACCGTTTCCGCCGGTAACTAGTCAAAACAAACTCCCATTGACGTCAATGGGGTGGAGACTTGGAAATC
CCCGTGAGTCAAACCGCTATCCACGCCCATTGATGTACTGCCAAAACCGCATCATCATGGTAATAGCGAT
GACTAATACGTAGATGTACTGCCAAGTAGGAAAGTCCCATAAGGTCATGTACTGGGCATAATGCCAGGCG
GGCCATTTACCGTCATTGACGTCAATAGGGGGCGTACTTGGCATATGATACACTTGATGTACTGCCAAGT
GGGCAGTTTACCGTAAATACTCCACCCATTGACGTCAATGGAAAGTCCCTATTGGCGTTACTATGGGAAC
ATACGTCATTATTGACGTCAATGGGCGGGGGTCGTTGGGCGGTCAGCCAGGCGGGCCATTTACCGTAAGT
TATGTAACGCCTGCAGGGCCAACTTTTCTATACAAAGTTGGCATTATAAAAAAGCATTGCTTATCAATTT
GTTGCAACGAACAGGTCACTATCAGTCAAAATAAAATCATTATTTGGAGCTCCATGGTAGCGTTAACGCG
AGAGTAGGGAACTGCCAGGCATCAAATAAAACGAAAGGCTCAGTCGGAAGACTGGGCCTTTCGTTTTATC
TGTTGTTTGTCGGTGAACGCTCTCCTGAGTAGGACAAATCCGCCGGGAGCGGATTTGAACGTTGTGAAGC
AACGGCCCGGAGGGTGGCGGGCAGGACGCCCGCCATAAACTGCCAGGCATCAAACTAAGCAGAAGGCCAT
CCTGACGGATGGCCTTTTTGCGTTTCTACAAACTCTTCCTGGCTAGCGGTAATACGGTTATCCACAGAAT
CAGGGGATAACGCAGGAAAGAACATGTGAGCAAAAGGCCAGCAAAAGGCCAGGAACCGTAAAAAGGCCGC
GTTGCTGGCGTTTTTCCATAGGCTCCGCCCCCCTGACGAGCATCACAAAAATCGACGCTCAAGTCAGAGG
TGGCGAAACCCGACAGGACTATAAAGATACCAGGCGTTTCCCCCTGGAAGCTCCCTCGTGCGCTCTCCTG
TTCCGACCCTGCCGCTTACCGGATACCTGTCCGCCTTTCTCCCTTCGGGAAGCGTGGCGCTTTCTCATAG
CTCACGCTGTAGGTATCTCAGTTCGGTGTAGGTCGTTCGCTCCAAGCTGGGCTGTGTGCACGAACCCCCC
GTTCAGCCCGACCGCTGCGCCTTATCCGGTAACTATCGTCTTGAGTCCAACCCGGTAAGACACGACTTAT
CGCCACTGGCAGCAGCCACTGGTAACAGGATTAGCAGAGCGAGGTATGTAGGCGGTGCTACAGAGTTCTT
GAAGTGGTGGCCTAACTACGGCTACACTAGAAGAACAGTATTTGGTATCTGCGCTCTGCTGAAGCCAGTT
ACCTTCGGAAAAAGAGTTGGTAGCTCTTGATCCGGCAAACAAACCACCGCTGGTAGCGGTGGTTTTTTTG
TTTGCAAGCAGCAGATTACGCGCAGAAAAAAAGGATCTCAAGAAGATCCTTTGATCTTTTCTACGGGGTC
TGACGCTCAGTGGAACGAAAACTCACGTTAAGGGATTTTGGTCATGAGCTTGCGCCGTCCCGTCAAGTCA
GCGTAATGCTCTGCCGGTGTTACAACCAATTAACCAATTCTGATTAGAAAAACTCATCGAGCATCAAATG
AAACTGCAATTTATTCATATCAGGATTATCAATACCATATTTTTGAAAAAGCCGTTTCTGTAATGAAGGA
GAAAACTCACCGAGGCAGTTCCATAGGATGGCAAGATCCTGGTATCGGTCTGCGATTCCGACTCGTCCAA
CATCAATACAACCTATTAATTTCCCCTCGTCAAAAATAAGGTTATCAAGTGAGAAATCACCATGAGTGAC
GACTGAATCCGGCGAGAATGGCAAAAGTTTATGCATTTCTTTCCAGACTTGTTCAACAGGCCAGCCATTA
CGCTCGTCATCAAAATCACTCGCATCAACCAAACCGTTATTCATTCGTGATTGCGCCTGAGCGAGACGAA
ATACGCGATCGCTGTTAAAAGGACAATTACAAACAGGAATCGAATGCAACCGGCGCAGGAACACTGCCAG
CGCATCAACAATATTTTCACCTGAATCAGGATATTCTTCTAATACCTGGAATGCTGTTTTTCCGGGGATC
GCAGTGGTGAGTAACCATGCATCATCAGGAGTACGGATAAAATGCTTGATGGTCGGAAGAGGCATAAATT
CCGTCAGCCAGTTTAGTCTGACCATCTCATCTGTAACATCATTGGCAACGCTACCTTTGCCATGTTTCAG
AAACAACTCTGGCGCATCGGGCTTCCCATACAAGCGATAGATTGTCGCACCTGATTGCCCGACATTATCG
CGAGCCCATTTATACCCATATAAATCAGCATCCATGTTGGAATTTAATCGCGGCCTCGACGTTTCCCGTT
GAATATGGCTCATAACACCCCTTGTATTACTGTTTATGTAAGCAGACAGTTTTATTGTTCATGATGATAT
ATTTTTATCTTGTGCAATGTAACATCAGAGATTTTGAGACACGGGCCCTGCGCCCTGCAGCTCTAG
Features (pLannotate 1.2.2; 11 found; start..end, strand, type, name):
      6..91      +  protein_bind   attL1 (fragment): mutant version of attL; recombination site for the Gateway® LR reaction LR Clonase™
     82..102     +  protein_bind   attB5: mutant version of attB; core recombination site for the Gateway® BP reaction BP Clonase™
    154..318     -  ncRNA          IRES Bip: Accession: RF00223 - bip internal ribosome entry site (IRES)
    655..754     -  promoter       CMV promoter (fragment): human cytomegalovirus (CMV) immediate early promoter
    756..1059    -  enhancer       CMV enhancer: human cytomegalovirus immediate early enhancer
   1070..1090    -  protein_bind   attB4: mutant version of attB; core recombination site for the Gateway® BP reaction BP Clonase™
   1081..1166    -  protein_bind   attL1 (fragment): mutant version of attL; recombination site for the Gateway® LR reaction LR Clonase™
   1216..1259    -  terminator     rrnB T1 terminator: Escherichia coli rrnB; transcription terminator T1 from the E. coli rrnB gene
   1391..1418    +  terminator     rrnB T2 terminator: transcription terminator T2 from the E. coli rrnB gene
   1553..2141    -  rep_origin     ori: high-copy-number ColE1/pMB1/pBR322/pUC origin of replication
   2284..3093    -  CDS            KanR: aminoglycoside phosphotransferase; aph(3')-Ia; confers resistance to kanamycin in bacteria or G418 (Geneticin®) in eukaryotes
