[The description below was written by a language model from this plasmid's Addgene catalogue record and pLannotate feature annotations shown in this document.]
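Description:
C453-E09: attB4-Grp78p>-attB5 is a small (about 3.2 kb) Gateway entry clone built in the pDonr215 backbone. It serves as a promoter module for multi-fragment recombinational assembly of mammalian expression constructs. It is maintained in E. coli through a high-copy ColE1/pUC-type origin and selected with kanamycin via an aph(3')-Ia aminoglycoside phosphotransferase gene. The rrnB T1 and T2 transcription terminators lie next to the cloning region, where they insulate the insert from read-through transcription originating in the backbone.

According to the catalogue record, the payload is the human Grp78 (glucose-regulated protein 78, also known as BiP) promoter. It is flanked by recombination sites carrying the attB4 and attB5 core specificities. The feature table shows these cores embedded in attL-type arms, as expected for an entry clone produced by a BP reaction. These arms allow the promoter to be moved in a defined position and orientation during an LR reaction, alongside other entry clones that have compatible sites. In the sequenced orientation the insert lies on the reverse strand.

The automated annotation marks a BiP IRES element, consistent with the 5' untranslated leader of the Grp78/BiP gene at the downstream end of the insert. It also detects a CMV immediate-early enhancer and a fragment of the CMV promoter at the attB4-proximal end. This suggests the cassette may be a CMV enhancer/Grp78 hybrid rather than the native promoter alone, although the catalogue entry does not mention this. The clone carries no coding sequence, tag or reporter. It is intended for combinatorial assembly, supplying a promoter to drive a gene of interest contributed by a separate entry clone.
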