Addgene plasmid #162974: C453-E09: attB4-Grp78p>-attB5
Purpose: Gateway attB4/attB5 entry clone for mammalian expression using the human Grp78 promoter
Depositing lab: Dominic Esposito. Depositing organization: National Cancer Institute (NCI). Publication: Combinatorial assembly of clone libraries using site-specific recombination. Wall VE, Garvey LA, Mehalko JL, Procter LV, Esposito D. Methods Mol Biol. 2014;1116:193-208. doi: 10.1007/978-1-62703-764-8_14. PubMed 24395366.
Backbone
  Vector backbone: pDonr215
  Vector type: Synthetic Biology
Growth in bacteria
  Bacterial resistance: Kanamycin, 50 μg/mL
  Growth temperature: 37°C
  Growth strain: DH5alpha
  Copy number: High Copy
Gene/Insert
  Gene/Insert name: human Glucose response protein 78 promoter
  Species: H. sapiens (human)
  Cloning method: Gateway Cloning
Terms and licenses: Academic/Nonprofit Terms; Industry Terms: Not Available to Industry
How to cite: C453-E09: attB4-Grp78p>-attB5 was a gift from Dominic Esposito (Addgene plasmid # 162974 ; http://n2t.net/addgene:162974 ; RRID:Addgene_162974)
